Addgene plasmid #87425: AICSDP-15:ACTB-mEGFP
Purpose: Homology arms and linker-mEGFP sequence for N-terminus tagging of human ACTB
Depositing lab: Allen Institute for Cell Science. Depositing organization: Allen Institute. Publication: Systematic gene tagging using CRISPR/Cas9 in human stem cells to illuminate cell organization. Roberts B, Haupt A, Tucker A, Grancharova T, Arakaki J, Fuqua MA, Nelson A, Hookway C, Ludmann SA, Mueller IA, Yang R, Horwitz R, Rafelski SM, Gunawardane RN. Mol Biol Cell. 2017 Oct 15;28(21):2854-2874. doi: 10.1091/mbc.E17-03-0209. Epub 2017 Aug 16. PubMed 28814507.
Backbone
  Vector backbone: pUC57
  Vector type: Mammalian Expression, CRISPR ; Donor Template
Growth in bacteria
  Bacterial resistance: Ampicillin, 100 μg/mL
  Growth temperature: 37°C
  Growth strain: DH5alpha
  Copy number: High Copy
Gene/Insert
  Gene/Insert name: ACTB Homology Arms with mEGFP-linker (alt name: ACTB)
  Species: H. sapiens (human)
  Insert size (bp): 2729
  Mutation: homology arms contain point mutations to disrupt crRNA binding sites used and point mutations specific to WTC genome
  Entrez Gene: ACTB (a.k.a. BKRNS, BNS, BRWS1, CSMH, DDS1, PS1TP5BP1, THC8)
  Tag / fusion protein: mEGFP-linker (N terminal on insert)
  Cloning method: Unknown
  Sequencing primers: 5′ M13-F20; 3′ M13-Rev
Terms and licenses: Academic/Nonprofit Terms; Industry Terms
Depositor comments: This plasmid has been used with locus-specific CRISPR/Cas9 to add a mEGFP tag to the N-terminus of human ACTB in WTC human induced pluripotent stem cells by the Allen Institute for Cell Science. Linker (AA) sequence: AGSGT. After protein tagging using this donor template plasmid and CRISPR/Cas9 reagents, transfected cells may exhibit varying intensity levels of fluorescence, likely due to editing precision. To obtain cells of uniform intensity levels, see our protocol for fluorescence-assisted cell sorting and subcloning of transfected cells (https://www.allencell.org/instructional-videos-and-tutorials-for-cell-methods.html) Further, we recommend PCR-based assays for identifying precisely edited clones as previously described (https://www.molbiolcell.org/doi/abs/10.1091/mbc.e17-03-0209) For more information on the entire plasmid collection, please see https://www.addgene.org/allen-institute-cell-science/ . Please visit https://www.biorxiv.org/content/early/2017/03/31/123042 for bioRxiv preprint.
How to cite: AICSDP-15:ACTB-mEGFP was a gift from Allen Institute for Cell Science (Addgene plasmid # 87425 ; http://n2t.net/addgene:87425 ; RRID:Addgene_87425)
