[The description below was written by a language model from this plasmid's Addgene catalogue record and pLannotate feature annotations shown in this document.]
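Description:
AICSDP-15:ACTB-mEGFP is a CRISPR/Cas9 homology-directed repair donor template built in the pUC57 cloning backbone, designed to fuse monomeric EGFP to the N-terminus of endogenous human beta-actin (ACTB). It is propagated in E. coli as a high-copy plasmid through the ColE1/pUC-type origin and selected with ampicillin via the β-lactamase gene and its own promoter. The remaining annotated backbone elements (lacZα fragment, lac promoter and operator, CAP site, and small lacI, rop and bom fragments) are remnants of the cloning vector that flank the insert and play no role in mammalian cells.

The roughly 2.7 kb insert consists of a 5′ homology arm from the human ACTB locus, the mEGFP coding sequence, a short five-residue linker, and a 3′ homology arm that begins with ACTB coding sequence. The feature table places mEGFP immediately upstream of an actin coding fragment. The further actin-like hits downstream, which the annotation tool matched to bovine, plant and slime-mold homologs, most likely reflect successive ACTB exons within the human 3′ arm, since actin is so highly conserved. No mammalian promoter is annotated in the plasmid, which fits a design in which the tagged protein is expressed from the native ACTB locus after integration. The arms carry point mutations that disrupt the crRNA binding sites, preventing re-cutting of the donor or edited allele, along with variants matching the WTC genome.

The depositor used the plasmid with locus-specific Cas9 reagents to generate mEGFP-tagged ACTB in WTC human induced pluripotent stem cells for live imaging of cell organization. They note that fluorescence intensity can vary among edited cells, so sorting and PCR-based screening of clones is advised.
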