Features (pLannotate 1.2.2; 14 found; start..end, strand, type, name):
    137..236     +  misc_feature   bom (fragment): basis of mobility region from pBR322
    242..399     -  CDS            lacZα (fragment): LacZα fragment of β-galactosidase; lacZ fragment
   1412..2128    +  CDS            mEGFP: mEGFP is a basic (constitutively fluorescent) green fluorescent protein published in 2002, derived from Aequorea victoria. It has moderate acid sensitivity.
   2144..2317    +  CDS            ACTB (fragment): ACTB_BOVIN - Experimental evidence at protein level: Swiss-Prot protein existence level 1. Actin is a highly conserved protein that polymerizes to produce filaments that form cross-linked networks in the cytoplasm of cells. Actin exists in both monomeric (G-actin) and polymeric (F-actin) forms, both forms playing key functions, such as cell motility and contraction. In addition to their role in the cytoplasmic cytoskeleton, G- and F-actin also localize in the nucleus, and regulate gene transcription and motility and repair of damaged DNA. From Bos taurus (Bovine).
   2479..2613    +  CDS            ACT1_PSEMZ: Experimental evidence at protein level: Swiss-Prot protein existence level 1. Actins are highly conserved proteins that are involved in various types of cell motility and are ubiquitously expressed in all eukaryotic cells. Essential component of cell cytoskeleton; plays an important role in cytoplasmic streaming, cell shape determination, cell division, organelle movement and extension growth (By similarity). From Pseudotsuga menziesii (Douglas-fir) (Abies menziesii).
   3076..3177    +  CDS            act23 (fragment): ACT23_DICDI - Experimental evidence at protein level: Swiss-Prot protein existence level 1. Actins are highly conserved proteins that are involved in various types of cell motility and are ubiquitously expressed in all eukaryotic cells. Multiple isoforms are involved in various cellular functions such as cytoskeleton structure, cell mobility, chromosome movement and muscle contraction (By similarity). From Dictyostelium discoideum (Slime mold).
   3202..3218    -  protein_bind   lac operator: The lac repressor binds to the lac operator to inhibit transcription in E. coli. This inhibition can be relieved by adding lactose or isopropyl-β-D-thiogalactopyranoside (IPTG). lac repressor encoded by lacI
   3226..3256    -  promoter       lac promoter: promoter for the E. coli lac operon
   3271..3292    -  protein_bind   CAP binding site: CAP binding activates transcription in the presence of cAMP. E. coli catabolite activator protein
   3305..3397    -  CDS            lacI (fragment): lac repressor; lacI; The lac repressor binds to the lac operator to inhibit transcription in E. coli. This inhibition can be relieved by adding lactose or isopropyl-β-D-thiogalactopyranoside (IPTG).
   3580..4168    -  rep_origin     ori: high-copy-number ColE1/pMB1/pBR322/pUC origin of replication
   4339..5199    -  CDS            AmpR: β-lactamase; bla; confers resistance to ampicillin, carbenicillin, and related antibiotics
   5200..5304    -  promoter       AmpR promoter: bla
   5399..35      +  CDS            rop (fragment) (across the origin): Rop protein, which maintains plasmids at low copy number; rop
>Addgene plasmid #87425 | AICSDP-15:ACTB-mEGFP | addgene full sequence | sequence record 174163 | Addgene NGS Result
TCGCGCGTTTCGGTGATGACGGTGAAAACCTCTGACACATGCAGCTCCCGGAGACGGTCACAGCTTGTCT
GTAAGCGGATGCCGGGAGCAGACAAGCCCGTCAGGGCGCGTCAGCGGGTGTTGGCGGGTGTCGGGGCTGG
CTTAACTATGCGGCATCAGAGCAGATTGTACTGAGAGTGCACCATATGCGGTGTGAAATACCGCACAGAT
GCGTAAGGAGAAAATACCGCATCAGGCGCCATTCGCCATTCAGGCTGCGCAACTGTTGGGAAGGGCGATC
GGTGCGGGCCTCTTCGCTATTACGCCAGCTGGCGAAAGGGGGATGTGCTGCAAGGCGATTAAGTTGGGTA
ACGCCAGGGTTTTCCCAGTCACGACGTTGTAAAACGACGGCCAGTGAATTGACGCGTATTGGATGCTCGA
GCGGCCGCGGCGGCGCCCTATAAAACCCAGCGGCGCGACGCGCCACCACCGCCGAGACCGCGTCCGCCCC
GCGAGCACAGAGCCTCGCCTTTGCCGATCCGCCGCCCGTCCACACCCGCCGCCAGGTAAGCCCGGCCAGC
CGACCGGGGCAGGCGGCTCACGGCCCGGCCGCAGGCGGCCGCGGCCCCTTCGCCCGTGCAGAGCCGCCGT
CTGGGCCGCAGCGGGGGGCGCATGGGGGGGGAACCGGACCGCCGTGGGGGGCGCGGGAGAAGCCCCTGGG
CCTCCGGAGATGGGGGACACCCCACGCCAGTTCGGAGGCGCGAGGCCGCGCTCGGGAGGCGCGCTCCGGG
GGTGCCGCTCTCGGGGCGGGGGCAACCGGCGGGGTCTTTGTCTGAGCCGGGCTCTTGCCAATGGGGATCG
CAGGGTGGGCGCGGCGGAGCCCCCGCCAGGCCCGGTGGGGGCTGGGGCGCCATTGCGCGTGCGCGCTGGT
CCTTTGGGCGCTAACTGCGTGCGCGCTGGGAATTGGCGCTAATTGCGCGTGCGCGCTGGGACTCAAGGCG
CTAACTGCGCGTGCGTTCTGGGGCCCGGGGTGCCGCGGCCTGGGCTGGGGCGAAGGCGGGCTCGGCCGGA
AGGGGTGGGGTCGCCGCGGCTCCCGGGCGCTTGCGCGCACTTCCTGCCCGAGCCGCTGGCCGCCCGAGGG
TGTGGCCGCTGCGTGCGCGCGCGCCGACCCGGCGCTGTTTGAACCGGGCGGAGGCGGGGCTGGCGCCCGG
TTGGGAGGGGGTTGGGGCCTGGCTTCCTGCCGCGCGCCGCGGGGACGCCTCCGACCAGTGTTTGCCTTTT
ATGGTAATAACGCGGCCGGCCCGGCTTCCTTTGTCCCCAATCTGGGCGCGCGCCGGCGCCCCCTGGCGGC
CTAAGGACTCGGCGCGCCGGAAGTGGCCAGGGCGGGGGCGACCTCGGCTCACAGCGCGCCCGGCTATTCT
CGCAACTGACAATGGTGAGCAAGGGCGAGGAGCTGTTCACCGGGGTGGTGCCCATCCTGGTCGAGCTGGA
CGGCGACGTAAACGGCCACAAGTTCAGCGTGTCCGGCGAGGGCGAGGGCGATGCCACCTACGGCAAGCTG
ACCCTGAAGTTCATCTGCACCACCGGCAAGCTGCCCGTGCCCTGGCCCACCCTCGTGACCACCCTGACCT
ACGGCGTGCAGTGCTTCAGCCGCTACCCCGACCACATGAAGCAGCACGACTTCTTCAAGTCCGCCATGCC
CGAAGGCTACGTCCAGGAGCGCACCATCTTCTTCAAGGACGACGGCAACTACAAGACCCGCGCCGAGGTG
AAGTTCGAGGGCGACACCCTGGTGAACCGCATCGAGCTGAAGGGCATCGACTTCAAGGAGGACGGCAACA
TCCTGGGGCACAAGCTGGAGTACAACTACAACAGCCACAACGTCTATATCATGGCCGACAAGCAGAAGAA
CGGCATCAAGGTGAACTTCAAGATCCGCCACAACATCGAGGACGGCAGCGTGCAGCTCGCCGACCACTAC
CAGCAGAACACCCCCATCGGCGACGGCCCCGTGCTGCTGCCCGACAACCACTACCTGAGCACCCAGTCCA
AGCTGAGCAAAGACCCCAACGAGAAGCGCGATCACATGGTCCTGCTGGAGTTCGTGACCGCCGCCGGGAT
CACTCTCGGCATGGACGAGCTGTACAAGGCCGGCTCCGGTACCGATGATGATATCGCAGCGCTCGTCGTC
GACAACGGCTCCGGCATGTGCAAGGCCGGCTTCGCGGGCGACGATGCCCCCCGGGCCGTCTTCCCCTCCA
TCGTGGGGCGCCCCAGGCACCAGGTAGGGGAGCTGGCTGGGTGGGGCAGCCCCGGGAGCGGGCGGGAGGC
AAGGGCGCTTTCTCTGCACAGGAGCCTCCCGGTTTCCGGGGTGGGGGCTGCGCCCGTGCTCAGGGCTTCT
TGTCCTTTCCTTCCCAGGGCGTGATGGTGGGCATGGGTCAGAAGGATTCCTATGTGGGCGACGAGGCCCA
GAGCAAGAGAGGCATCCTCACCCTGAAGTACCCCATCGAGCACGGCATCGTCACCAACTGGGACGACATG
GAGAAAATCTGGCACCACACCTTCTACAATGAGCTGCGTGTGGCTCCCGAGGAGCACCCCGTGCTGCTGA
CCGAGGCCCCCCTGAACCCCAAGGCCAACCGCGAGAAGATGACCCAGGTGAGTGGCCCGCTACCTCTTCT
GGTGGCCGCCTCCCTCCTTCCTGGCCTCCCGGAGCTGCGCCCTTTCTCACTGGTTCTCTCTTCTGCCGTT
TTCCGTAGGACTCTCTTCTCTGACCTGAGTCTCCTTTGGAACTCTGCAGGTTCTATTTGCTTTTTCCCAG
ATGAGCTCTTTTTCTGGTGTTTGTCTCTCTGACTAGGTGTCTAAGACAGTGTTGTGGGTGTAGGTACTAA
CACTGGCTCGTGTGACAAGGCCATGAGGCTGGTGTAAAGCGGCCTTGGAGTGTGTATTAAGTAGGCGCAC
AGTAGGTCTGAACAGACTCCCCATCCCAAGACCCCAGCACACTTAGCCGTGTTCTTTGCACTTTCTGCAT
GTCCCCCGTCTGGCCTGGCTGTCCCCAGTGGCTTCCCCAGTGTGACATGGTGTATCTCTGCCTTACAGAT
CATGTTTGAGACCTTCAACACCCCAGCCATGTACGTTGCTATCCAGGCTGTGCTATCCCTGTAATCCCAA
TGGCGCGCCGAGCTTGGCGTAATCATGGTCATAGCTGTTTCCTGTGTGAAATTGTTATCCGCTCACAATT
CCACACAACATACGAGCCGGAAGCATAAAGTGTAAAGCCTGGGGTGCCTAATGAGTGAGCTAACTCACAT
TAATTGCGTTGCGCTCACTGCCCGCTTTCCAGTCGGGAAACCTGTCGTGCCAGCTGCATTAATGAATCGG
CCAACGCGCGGGGAGAGGCGGTTTGCGTATTGGGCGCTCTTCCGCTTCCTCGCTCACTGACTCGCTGCGC
TCGGTCGTTCGGCTGCGGCGAGCGGTATCAGCTCACTCAAAGGCGGTAATACGGTTATCCACAGAATCAG
GGGATAACGCAGGAAAGAACATGTGAGCAAAAGGCCAGCAAAAGGCCAGGAACCGTAAAAAGGCCGCGTT
GCTGGCGTTTTTCCATAGGCTCCGCCCCCCTGACGAGCATCACAAAAATCGACGCTCAAGTCAGAGGTGG
CGAAACCCGACAGGACTATAAAGATACCAGGCGTTTCCCCCTGGAAGCTCCCTCGTGCGCTCTCCTGTTC
CGACCCTGCCGCTTACCGGATACCTGTCCGCCTTTCTCCCTTCGGGAAGCGTGGCGCTTTCTCATAGCTC
ACGCTGTAGGTATCTCAGTTCGGTGTAGGTCGTTCGCTCCAAGCTGGGCTGTGTGCACGAACCCCCCGTT
CAGCCCGACCGCTGCGCCTTATCCGGTAACTATCGTCTTGAGTCCAACCCGGTAAGACACGACTTATCGC
CACTGGCAGCAGCCACTGGTAACAGGATTAGCAGAGCGAGGTATGTAGGCGGTGCTACAGAGTTCTTGAA
GTGGTGGCCTAACTACGGCTACACTAGAAGAACAGTATTTGGTATCTGCGCTCTGCTGAAGCCAGTTACC
TTCGGAAAAAGAGTTGGTAGCTCTTGATCCGGCAAACAAACCACCGCTGGTAGCGGTGGTTTTTTTGTTT
GCAAGCAGCAGATTACGCGCAGAAAAAAAGGATCTCAAGAAGATCCTTTGATCTTTTCTACGGGGTCTGA
CGCTCAGTGGAACGAAAACTCACGTTAAGGGATTTTGGTCATGAGATTATCAAAAAGGATCTTCACCTAG
ATCCTTTTAAATTAAAAATGAAGTTTTAAATCAATCTAAAGTATATATGAGTAAACTTGGTCTGACAGTT
ACCAATGCTTAATCAGTGAGGCACCTATCTCAGCGATCTGTCTATTTCGTTCATCCATAGTTGCCTGACT
CCCCGTCGTGTAGATAACTACGATACGGGAGGGCTTACCATCTGGCCCCAGTGCTGCAATGATACCGCGA
GACCCACGCTCACCGGCTCCAGATTTATCAGCAATAAACCAGCCAGCCGGAAGGGCCGAGCGCAGAAGTG
GTCCTGCAACTTTATCCGCCTCCATCCAGTCTATTAATTGTTGCCGGGAAGCTAGAGTAAGTAGTTCGCC
AGTTAATAGTTTGCGCAACGTTGTTGCCATTGCTACAGGCATCGTGGTGTCACGCTCGTCGTTTGGTATG
GCTTCATTCAGCTCCGGTTCCCAACGATCAAGGCGAGTTACATGATCCCCCATGTTGTGCAAAAAAGCGG
TTAGCTCCTTCGGTCCTCCGATCGTTGTCAGAAGTAAGTTGGCCGCAGTGTTATCACTCATGGTTATGGC
AGCACTGCATAATTCTCTTACTGTCATGCCATCCGTAAGATGCTTTTCTGTGACTGGTGAGTACTCAACC
AAGTCATTCTGAGAATAGTGTATGCGGCGACCGAGTTGCTCTTGCCCGGCGTCAATACGGGATAATACCG
CGCCACATAGCAGAACTTTAAAAGTGCTCATCATTGGAAAACGTTCTTCGGGGCGAAAACTCTCAAGGAT
CTTACCGCTGTTGAGATCCAGTTCGATGTAACCCACTCGTGCACCCAACTGATCTTCAGCATCTTTTACT
TTCACCAGCGTTTCTGGGTGAGCAAAAACAGGAAGGCAAAATGCCGCAAAAAAGGGAATAAGGGCGACAC
GGAAATGTTGAATACTCATACTCTTCCTTTTTCAATATTATTGAAGCATTTATCAGGGTTATTGTCTCAT
GAGCGGATACATATTTGAATGTATTTAGAAAAATAAACAAATAGGGGTTCCGCGCACATTTCCCCGAAAA
GTGCCACCTGACGTCTAAGAAACCATTATTATCATGACATTAACCTATAAAAATAGGCGTATCACGAGGC
CCTTTCGTC
