>Addgene plasmid #87425 | AICSDP-15:ACTB-mEGFP | depositor partial sequence | sequence record 170445 | ACTB Homology Arms and mEGFP-linker
GCTCGAGCGGCCGCGGCGGCGCCCTATAAAACCCAGCGGCGCGACGCGCCACCACCGCCGAGACCGCGTC
CGCCCCGCGAGCACAGAGCCTCGCCTTTGCCGATCCGCCGCCCGTCCACACCCGCCGCCAGGTAAGCCCG
GCCAGCCGACCGGGGCAGGCGGCTCACGGCCCGGCCGCAGGCGGCCGCGGCCCCTTCGCCCGTGCAGAGC
CGCCGTCTGGGCCGCAGCGGGGGGCGCATGGGGGGGGAACCGGACCGCCGTGGGGGGCGCGGGAGAAGCC
CCTGGGCCTCCGGAGATGGGGGACACCCCACGCCAGTTCGGAGGCGCGAGGCCGCGCTCGGGAGGCGCGC
TCCGGGGGTGCCGCTCTCGGGGCGGGGGCAACCGGCGGGGTCTTTGTCTGAGCCGGGCTCTTGCCAATGG
GGATCGCAGGGTGGGCGCGGCGGAGCCCCCGCCAGGCCCGGTGGGGGCTGGGGCGCCATTGCGCGTGCGC
GCTGGTCCTTTGGGCGCTAACTGCGTGCGCGCTGGGAATTGGCGCTAATTGCGCGTGCGCGCTGGGACTC
AAGGCGCTAACTGCGCGTGCGTTCTGGGGCCCGGGGTGCCGCGGCCTGGGCTGGGGCGAAGGCGGGCTCG
GCCGGAAGGGGTGGGGTCGCCGCGGCTCCCGGGCGCTTGCGCGCACTTCCTGCCCGAGCCGCTGGCCGCC
CGAGGGTGTGGCCGCTGCGTGCGCGCGCGCCGACCCGGCGCTGTTTGAACCGGGCGGAGGCGGGGCTGGC
GCCCGGTTGGGAGGGGGTTGGGGCCTGGCTTCCTGCCGCGCGCCGCGGGGACGCCTCCGACCAGTGTTTG
CCTTTTATGGTAATAACGCGGCCGGCCCGGCTTCCTTTGTCCCCAATCTGGGCGCGCGCCGGCGCCCCCT
GGCGGCCTAAGGACTCGGCGCGCCGGAAGTGGCCAGGGCGGGGGCGACCTCGGCTCACAGCGCGCCCGGC
TATTCTCGCAACTGACAATGGTGAGCAAGGGCGAGGAGCTGTTCACCGGGGTGGTGCCCATCCTGGTCGA
GCTGGACGGCGACGTAAACGGCCACAAGTTCAGCGTGTCCGGCGAGGGCGAGGGCGATGCCACCTACGGC
AAGCTGACCCTGAAGTTCATCTGCACCACCGGCAAGCTGCCCGTGCCCTGGCCCACCCTCGTGACCACCC
TGACCTACGGCGTGCAGTGCTTCAGCCGCTACCCCGACCACATGAAGCAGCACGACTTCTTCAAGTCCGC
CATGCCCGAAGGCTACGTCCAGGAGCGCACCATCTTCTTCAAGGACGACGGCAACTACAAGACCCGCGCC
GAGGTGAAGTTCGAGGGCGACACCCTGGTGAACCGCATCGAGCTGAAGGGCATCGACTTCAAGGAGGACG
GCAACATCCTGGGGCACAAGCTGGAGTACAACTACAACAGCCACAACGTCTATATCATGGCCGACAAGCA
GAAGAACGGCATCAAGGTGAACTTCAAGATCCGCCACAACATCGAGGACGGCAGCGTGCAGCTCGCCGAC
CACTACCAGCAGAACACCCCCATCGGCGACGGCCCCGTGCTGCTGCCCGACAACCACTACCTGAGCACCC
AGTCCAAGCTGAGCAAAGACCCCAACGAGAAGCGCGATCACATGGTCCTGCTGGAGTTCGTGACCGCCGC
CGGGATCACTCTCGGCATGGACGAGCTGTACAAGGCCGGCTCCGGTACCGATGATGATATCGCAGCGCTC
GTCGTCGACAACGGCTCCGGCATGTGCAAGGCCGGCTTCGCGGGCGACGATGCCCCCCGGGCCGTCTTCC
CCTCCATCGTGGGGCGCCCCAGGCACCAGGTAGGGGAGCTGGCTGGGTGGGGCAGCCCCGGGAGCGGGCG
GGAGGCAAGGGCGCTTTCTCTGCACAGGAGCCTCCCGGTTTCCGGGGTGGGGGCTGCGCCCGTGCTCAGG
GCTTCTTGTCCTTTCCTTCCCAGGGCGTGATGGTGGGCATGGGTCAGAAGGATTCCTATGTGGGCGACGA
GGCCCAGAGCAAGAGAGGCATCCTCACCCTGAAGTACCCCATCGAGCACGGCATCGTCACCAACTGGGAC
GACATGGAGAAAATCTGGCACCACACCTTCTACAATGAGCTGCGTGTGGCTCCCGAGGAGCACCCCGTGC
TGCTGACCGAGGCCCCCCTGAACCCCAAGGCCAACCGCGAGAAGATGACCCAGGTGAGTGGCCCGCTACC
TCTTCTGGTGGCCGCCTCCCTCCTTCCTGGCCTCCCGGAGCTGCGCCCTTTCTCACTGGTTCTCTCTTCT
GCCGTTTTCCGTAGGACTCTCTTCTCTGACCTGAGTCTCCTTTGGAACTCTGCAGGTTCTATTTGCTTTT
TCCCAGATGAGCTCTTTTTCTGGTGTTTGTCTCTCTGACTAGGTGTCTAAGACAGTGTTGTGGGTGTAGG
TACTAACACTGGCTCGTGTGACAAGGCCATGAGGCTGGTGTAAAGCGGCCTTGGAGTGTGTATTAAGTAG
GCGCACAGTAGGTCTGAACAGACTCCCCATCCCAAGACCCCAGCACACTTAGCCGTGTTCTTTGCACTTT
CTGCATGTCCCCCGTCTGGCCTGGCTGTCCCCAGTGGCTTCCCCAGTGTGACATGGTGTATCTCTGCCTT
ACAGATCATGTTTGAGACCTTCAACACCCCAGCCATGTACGTTGCTATCCAGGCTGTGCTATCCCTGTA
